Addgene plasmid #231550: pCMVtrunc Affimer6-msfGFPΔN12
Purpose: Mammalian expression of actin-binding Affimer6 fused to N-terminally truncated monomeric superfolder GFP, for actin filament organization measurements using fluorescence polarization microscopy
Depositing lab: Manos Mavrakis. Depositing organization: CNRS UMR 7249, Institut Fresnel. Publication: Genetically encoded reporters of actin filament organization in living cells and tissues. Martins CS, Iv F, Suman SK, Panagiotou TC, Sidor C, Ruso-Lopez M, Plancke CN, Omi S, Pages R, Gomes M, Llewellyn A, Bandi SR, Ramond L, Arbizzani F, Rimoli CV, Schnorrer F, Robin F, Wilde A, LeGoff L, Pedelacq JD, Jegou A, Cabantous S, Rincon SA, Chandre C, Brasselet S, Mavrakis M. Cell. 2025 Apr 1:S0092-8674(25)00276-4. doi: 10.1016/j.cell.2025.03.003. PubMed 40179884.
Backbone
  Vector backbone: pCMVtrunc (Watanabe and Mitchison, 2002)
  Vector type: Mammalian Expression
Growth in bacteria
  Bacterial resistance: Kanamycin, 50 μg/mL
  Growth temperature: 37°C
  Growth strain: DH5alpha
  Copy number: High Copy
Gene/Insert
  Gene/Insert name: Affimer6
  Species: Synthetic
  Promoter: CMVtrunc
  Tag / fusion protein: msfGFP (C terminal on insert)
  Cloning method: Gibson Cloning
Terms and licenses: Academic/Nonprofit Terms; Industry Terms: Not Available to Industry
Depositor comments: Please visit https://doi.org/10.1101/2024.04.26.591305 for bioRxiv preprint. This plasmid is also called Af7 in the paper.
How to cite: pCMVtrunc Affimer6-msfGFPΔN12 was a gift from Manos Mavrakis (Addgene plasmid # 231550 ; http://n2t.net/addgene:231550 ; RRID:Addgene_231550)
