[The description below was written by a language model from this plasmid's Addgene catalogue record and pLannotate feature annotations shown in this document.]
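Description:
pCMVtrunc Affimer6-msfGFPΔN12 is a 4.4 kb mammalian expression plasmid built on the pCMVtrunc backbone. In this vector the usual cytomegalovirus immediate-early promoter is shortened; the annotation finds only a short fragment of the CMV enhancer followed by a fragment of the minimal CMV promoter. Such a truncated promoter is generally used to give weak expression, which suits fluorescent cytoskeletal probes that should label filaments without saturating them. The plasmid is maintained in E. coli through a high-copy ColE1/pUC-type origin and selected with kanamycin. The NeoR/KanR aminoglycoside phosphotransferase gene sits downstream of both a bacterial (bla) promoter and the SV40 early promoter and ends at an HSV TK polyadenylation signal, so the same marker can in principle support G418 selection in mammalian cells. An f1 origin is also present.

The payload is a single open reading frame encoding Affimer6, a synthetic actin-binding protein, fused at its C terminus to monomeric superfolder GFP lacking its N-terminal residues (ΔN12), followed by an SV40 poly(A) signal. The annotation tool labels the Affimer region as a cowpea cystatin, most likely reflecting sequence similarity between the Affimer scaffold and plant cystatins rather than a genuine cowpea gene. The annotated binder and GFP regions slightly overlap, indicating a direct junction with little or no linker. Truncating the GFP terminus in this way presumably limits the fluorophore's rotational freedom relative to the actin filament. The stated purpose is to measure actin filament organization in living mammalian cells by fluorescence polarization microscopy, and the depositors also refer to the construct as Af7. Short fragments annotated as SV40 large T antigen, ble and bGH poly(A) appear to be backbone remnants or partial matches rather than functional elements.
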