Features (pLannotate 1.2.2; 14 found; start..end, strand, type, name):
      1..93      +  enhancer       CMV enhancer (fragment): human cytomegalovirus immediate early enhancer
     91..114     +  promoter       minimal CMV promoter (fragment): human cytomegalovirus (CMV) immediate early promoter
    134..412     +  CDS            CYTI_VIGUN: Experimental evidence at protein level: Swiss-Prot protein existence level 1. From Vigna unguiculata (Cowpea).
    401..1093    +  CDS            Superfolder GFP: Superfolder GFP is a basic (constitutively fluorescent) green fluorescent protein published in 2005, derived from Aequorea victoria. It is reported to be a very rapidly-maturing weak dimer.
   1119..1203    +  CDS            large T antigen (fragment): large T antigen from SV40 (simian virus 40)
   1226..1347    +  polyA_signal   SV40 poly(A) signal: SV40 polyadenylation signal
   1381..1809    -  rep_origin     f1 ori (sequence partly withheld): f1 bacteriophage origin of replication; arrow indicates direction of (+) strand synthesis
   1836..1940    +  promoter       AmpR promoter: bla
   1942..2299    +  promoter       SV40 promoter: SV40 enhancer and early promoter
   2334..3128    +  CDS            NeoR/KanR: aminoglycoside phosphotransferase from Tn5; aph(3')-II (or nptII); confers resistance to neomycin, kanamycin, and G418 (Geneticin®)
   3149..3301    +  CDS            ble (fragment): BLE_KLEPN - Experimental evidence at protein level: Swiss-Prot protein existence level 1. Binding protein with a strong affinity to the bleomycin family of antibiotics. Binds to CL990; an antimitotic-antibiotic compound. From Klebsiella pneumoniae.
   3360..3407    +  polyA_signal   HSV TK poly(A) signal: herpes simplex virus thymidine kinase polyadenylation signal (Cole and Stacy, 1985)
   3498..3514    -  polyA_signal   bGH poly(A) signal (fragment): bovine growth hormone polyadenylation signal
   3736..4324    +  rep_origin     ori: high-copy-number ColE1/pMB1/pBR322/pUC origin of replication
>Addgene plasmid #231550 | pCMVtrunc Affimer6-msfGFPΔN12 | addgene full sequence | sequence record 459699 | Addgene NGS Result
TAGTTATTAATAGTAATCAATTACGGGGTCATTAGTTCATAGCCCATATATGGAGTTCCGCGTTACATAA
CTTACGGTAAATGGCCCGCCTGGGAGGTCTATATAAGCAGAGCTGGTTTAGTGAACCGTCAGATCCGCTA
GCATGAACTCCCTGGAAATCGAAGAACTGGCTCGTTTCGCTGTTGACGAACACAACAAAAAAGAAAACGC
TCTGCTGGAATTCGTTCGTGTTGTTAAAGCGAAAGAACAGTCTTCTGTTCCGCATTGGTGGTGGACTACC
ATGTACTACCTGACCCTGGAAGCTAAAGACGGTGGTAAAAAGAAACTGTACGAAGCGAAAGTTTGGGTTA
AGAGAGATCCAAACATGATTTTCAAAATTAACTTCAAAGAACTGCAGGAGTTCAAACCGGTTGTGCCCAT
CCTGGTGGAGCTGGATGGCGACGTGAACGGCCACAAGTTCAGCGTGCGCGGCGAGGGCGAGGGCGACGCC
ACCAACGGCAAGCTGACCCTGAAGTTCATCTGCACCACCGGCAAGCTGCCCGTGCCCTGGCCCACCCTGG
TGACCACCCTGACCTACGGCGTGCAGTGCTTCAGCCGCTACCCCGATCACATGAAGCAGCACGATTTCTT
CAAGAGCGCCATGCCCGAGGGCTACGTGCAGGAGCGCACCATCAGCTTCAAGGATGACGGCACCTACAAG
ACCCGCGCCGAGGTGAAGTTCGAGGGCGATACCCTGGTGAACCGCATCGAGCTGAAGGGCATCGATTTCA
AGGAGGATGGCAACATCCTGGGCCACAAGCTGGAGTACAACTTCAACAGCCACAACGTGTACATCACCGC
CGATAAGCAGAAGAACGGCATCAAGGCCAACTTCAAGATCCGCCACAATGTGGAGGATGGCTCCGTGCAG
CTGGCCGATCACTACCAGCAGAACACCCCCATCGGCGACGGCCCAGTGCTGCTGCCCGATAACCACTACC
TGAGCACCCAGAGCAAGCTGTCCAAGGACCCCAACGAGAAGCGCGATCACATGGTGCTGCTGGAGTTCGT
GACCGCCGCCGGCATCACCCTGGGCATGGATGAGCTGTACAAGTGAGGATCCACCGGATCTAGATAACTG
ATCATAATCAGCCATACCACATTTGTAGAGGTTTTACTTGCTTTAAAAAACCTCCCACACCTCCCCCTGA
ACCTGAAACATAAAATGAATGCAATTGTTGTTGTTAACTTGTTTATTGCAGCTTATAATGGTTACAAATA
AAGCAATAGCATCACAAATTTCACAAATAAAGCATTTTTTTCACTGCATTCTAGTTGTGGTTTGTCCAAA
CTCATCAATGTATCTTAACGCGTAAATTGTAAGCGTTAATATTTTGTTAAAATTCGCGTTAAATTTTTGT
TAAATCAGCTCATTTTTTAACCAATAGGCCGAAATCGGCAAAATCCCTTATAAATCAAAAGAATAGACCG
AGATAGGGT
[37 nt withheld, positions 1480-1516]
AAAGAACGTGGACTCCAACGTCAAAGG
[49 nt withheld, positions 1544-1592]
T
[91 nt withheld, positions 1594-1684]
G
[124 nt withheld, positions 1686-1809]
CAGGTGGCACTTTTCGGGGAAATGTGCGCGGAACCCCTATTTGTTTATTTTTCTAAATACATTCAAATAT
GTATCCGCTCATGAGACAATAACCCTGATAAATGCTTCAATAATATTGAAAAAGGAAGAGTCCTGAGGCG
GAAAGAACCAGCTGTGGAATGTGTGTCAGTTAGGGTGTGGAAAGTCCCCAGGCTCCCCAGCAGGCAGAAG
TATGCAAAGCATGCATCTCAATTAGTCAGCAACCAGGTGTGGAAAGTCCCCAGGCTCCCCAGCAGGCAGA
AGTATGCAAAGCATGCATCTCAATTAGTCAGCAACCATAGTCCCGCCCCTAACTCCGCCCATCCCGCCCC
TAACTCCGCCCAGTTCCGCCCATTCTCCGCCCCATGGCTGACTAATTTTTTTTATTTATGCAGAGGCCGA
GGCCGCCTCGGCCTCTGAGCTATTCCAGAAGTAGTGAGGAGGCTTTTTTGGAGGCCTAGGCTTTTGCAAA
GATCGATCAAGAGACAGGATGAGGATCGTTTCGCATGATTGAACAAGATGGATTGCACGCAGGTTCTCCG
GCCGCTTGGGTGGAGAGGCTATTCGGCTATGACTGGGCACAACAGACAATCGGCTGCTCTGATGCCGCCG
TGTTCCGGCTGTCAGCGCAGGGGCGCCCGGTTCTTTTTGTCAAGACCGACCTGTCCGGTGCCCTGAATGA
ACTGCAAGACGAGGCAGCGCGGCTATCGTGGCTGGCCACGACGGGCGTTCCTTGCGCAGCTGTGCTCGAC
GTTGTCACTGAAGCGGGAAGGGACTGGCTGCTATTGGGCGAAGTGCCGGGGCAGGATCTCCTGTCATCTC
ACCTTGCTCCTGCCGAGAAAGTATCCATCATGGCTGATGCAATGCGGCGGCTGCATACGCTTGATCCGGC
TACCTGCCCATTCGACCACCAAGCGAAACATCGCATCGAGCGAGCACGTACTCGGATGGAAGCCGGTCTT
GTCGATCAGGATGATCTGGACGAAGAGCATCAGGGGCTCGCGCCAGCCGAACTGTTCGCCAGGCTCAAGG
CGAGCATGCCCGACGGCGAGGATCTCGTCGTGACCCATGGCGATGCCTGCTTGCCGAATATCATGGTGGA
AAATGGCCGCTTTTCTGGATTCATCGACTGTGGCCGGCTGGGTGTGGCGGACCGCTATCAGGACATAGCG
TTGGCTACCCGTGATATTGCTGAAGAGCTTGGCGGCGAATGGGCTGACCGCTTCCTCGTGCTTTACGGTA
TCGCCGCTCCCGATTCGCAGCGCATCGCCTTCTATCGCCTTCTTGACGAGTTCTTCTGAGCGGGACTCTG
GGGTTCGAAATGACCGACCAAGCGACGCCCAACCTGCCATCACGAGATTTCGATTCCACCGCCGCCTTCT
ATGAAAGGTTGGGCTTCGGAATCGTTTTCCGGGACGCCGGCTGGATGATCCTCCAGCGCGGGGATCTCAT
GCTGGAGTTCTTCGCCCACCCTAGGGGGAGGCTAACTGAAACACGGAAGGAGACAATACCGGAAGGAACC
CGCGCTATGACGGCAATAAAAAGACAGAATAAAACGCACGGTGTTGGGTCGTTTGTTCATAAACGCGGGG
TTCGGTCCCAGGGCTGGCACTCTGTCGATACCCCACCGAGACCCCATTGGGGCCAATACGCCCGCGTTTC
TTCCTTTTCCCCACCCCACCCCCCAAGTTCGGGTGAAGGCCCAGGGCTCGCAGCCAACGTCGGGGCGGCA
GGCCCTGCCATAGCCTCAGGTTACTCATATATACTTTAGATTGATTTAAAACTTCATTTTTAATTTAAAA
GGATCTAGGTGAAGATCCTTTTTGATAATCTCATGACCAAAATCCCTTAACGTGAGTTTTCGTTCCACTG
AGCGTCAGACCCCGTAGAAAAGATCAAAGGATCTTCTTGAGATCCTTTTTTTCTGCGCGTAATCTGCTGC
TTGCAAACAAAAAAACCACCGCTACCAGCGGTGGTTTGTTTGCCGGATCAAGAGCTACCAACTCTTTTTC
CGAAGGTAACTGGCTTCAGCAGAGCGCAGATACCAAATACTGTTCTTCTAGTGTAGCCGTAGTTAGGCCA
CCACTTCAAGAACTCTGTAGCACCGCCTACATACCTCGCTCTGCTAATCCTGTTACCAGTGGCTGCTGCC
AGTGGCGATAAGTCGTGTCTTACCGGGTTGGACTCAAGACGATAGTTACCGGATAAGGCGCAGCGGTCGG
GCTGAACGGGGGGTTCGTGCACACAGCCCAGCTTGGAGCGAACGACCTACACCGAACTGAGATACCTACA
GCGTGAGCTATGAGAAAGCGCCACGCTTCCCGAAGGGAGAAAGGCGGACAGGTATCCGGTAAGCGGCAGG
GTCGGAACAGGAGAGCGCACGAGGGAGCTTCCAGGGGGAAACGCCTGGTATCTTTATAGTCCTGTCGGGT
TTCGCCACCTCTGACTTGAGCGTCGATTTTTGTGATGCTCGTCAGGGGGGCGGAGCCTATGGAAAAACGC
CAGCAACGCGGCCTTTTTACGGTTCCTGGCCTTTTGCTGGCCTTTTGCTCACATGTTCTTTCCTGCGTTA
TCCCCTGATTCTGTGGATAACCGTATTACCGCCATGCAT
